Addgene plasmid #240122: pIDTsmart-RC2-delVP1-VP1-588TAG
Purpose: Express AAV2 capsid with ncAA mutant at site 588 of VP1
Depositing lab: Abhishek Chatterjee. Depositing organization: Boston College. Publication: A facile chemical strategy to synthesize precise AAV-protein conjugates for targeted gene delivery. Pham Q, Glicksman J, Han B, Shahraeini SS, Jewel D, Loynd C, Singha Roy SJ, Chatterjee A. Mol Ther Oncol. 2025 Aug 23;33(4):201040. doi: 10.1016/j.omton.2025.201040. eCollection 2025 Dec 18. PubMed 41625253.
Backbone
  Vector backbone: pIDTsmart
  Vector type: Mammalian Expression, AAV
Growth in bacteria
  Bacterial resistance: Kanamycin, 50 μg/mL
  Growth temperature: 37°C
  Growth strain: NEB Stable
  Copy number: High Copy
Gene/Insert 1
  Gene/Insert name: RC2-DelVP1
Gene/Insert 2
  Gene/Insert name: VP1-588-TAG
Terms and licenses: Academic/Nonprofit Terms; Industry Terms: Not Available to Industry
Depositor comments: Please visit https://doi.org/10.1101/2024.07.20.604406 for bioRxiv preprint.
How to cite: pIDTsmart-RC2-delVP1-VP1-588TAG was a gift from Abhishek Chatterjee (Addgene plasmid # 240122 ; http://n2t.net/addgene:240122 ; RRID:Addgene_240122)
