[The description below was written by a language model from this plasmid's Addgene catalogue record and pLannotate feature annotations shown in this document.]
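Description:
pIDTsmart-RC2-delVP1-VP1-588TAG is a 9.7 kb AAV2 Rep/Cap-type packaging plasmid built on the pIDTsmart cloning backbone, intended for transfection into mammalian producer cells to make AAV2 capsids that carry a noncanonical amino acid (ncAA) at position 588 of VP1. In bacteria it is maintained through a high-copy ColE1/pUC-type origin and selected with kanamycin via an aph(3')-Ia gene driven by the cat promoter. This backbone module is insulated by tonB, T7Te and T3Te transcription terminators. Small lacZα and multiple-cloning-site fragments and a single FRT site are also annotated, apparently as cloning remnants; the record assigns them no function.

The payload consists of two capsid-encoding units. The first, RC2-DelVP1, is an AAV2 rep–cap segment in which the annotation detects the Rep52 coding region followed by a full-length cap open reading frame. As the name indicates, VP1 expression from this copy has been eliminated, so it should supply Rep functions plus VP2 and VP3, although the exact inactivating change is not given in the record. The second unit places another AAV2 cap reading frame downstream of the CMV enhancer/promoter (with a T7 promoter and a short LTR-like fragment in the leader). This copy carries an amber TAG codon at site 588. Reading through that stop codon to give full-length VP1 requires an orthogonal suppressor tRNA/aminoacyl-tRNA synthetase pair and the ncAA, neither of which is encoded here. No polyadenylation signal is annotated after this cassette.

Separating the two units appears designed to restrict the ncAA to VP1, the minor capsid subunit, giving a few defined handles per virion. According to the associated publication title, such handles are used for chemical conjugation of proteins to the capsid for targeted gene delivery.
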