Features (pLannotate 1.2.2; 17 found; start..end, strand, type, name):
      5..22      -  CDS            lacZα (fragment): LacZα fragment of β-galactosidase; lacZ fragment
    196..227     +  misc_feature   MCS (fragment): pBluescript multiple cloning site
    235..282     +  protein_bind   FRT: FLP-mediated recombination occurs in the 8-bp core sequence TCTAGAAA (Turan and Bode, 2011). FLP recombinase from the Saccharomyces cerevisiae 2μ plasmid
    972..2162    +  CDS            Rep52: REP52_AAV2S - Experimental evidence at protein level: Swiss-Prot protein existence level 1. Plays a critical role during packaging of viral DNA into empty capsids, where they are thought to be part of the packaging motor complex. The single stranded genomic DNA is packaged in a 3' to 5' direction and requires the association between viral DNA and Rep40. Regulates host PKA activity by interacting with host PRKX as a mechanism to interfere with helper virus propagation and to promote its own replication. From Adeno-associated virus 2 (isolate Srivastava/1982) (AAV-2).
   2182..4386    +  CDS            VP1 (sequence partly withheld): CAPSD_AAV2S - Experimental evidence at protein level: Swiss-Prot protein existence level 1. Capsid protein self-assembles to form an icosahedral capsid with a T=1 symmetry, about 22 nm in diameter, and consisting of 60 copies of three size variants of the capsid protein VP1, VP2 and VP3 which differ in their N-terminus. The capsid encapsulates the genomic ssDNA. Binds to host cell heparan sulfate and uses host ITGA5-ITGB1 as coreceptor on the cell surface to provide virion attachment to target cell. This attachment induces virion internalization predominantly through clathrin-dependent endocyt
   4715..4845    +  CDS            lacZα (fragment): LacZα fragment of β-galactosidase; lacZ fragment
   4917..5296    +  enhancer       CMV enhancer: human cytomegalovirus immediate early enhancer
   5297..5500    +  promoter       CMV promoter: human cytomegalovirus (CMV) immediate early promoter
   5496..5529    +  LTR            5' LTR (truncated) (fragment): truncated 5' long terminal repeat (LTR) from HIV-1
   5545..5563    +  promoter       T7 promoter: promoter for bacteriophage T7 RNA polymerase
   5583..7787    +  CDS            VP1 (sequence partly withheld): CAPSD_AAV2S - Experimental evidence at protein level: Swiss-Prot protein existence level 1. Capsid protein self-assembles to form an icosahedral capsid with a T=1 symmetry, about 22 nm in diameter, and consisting of 60 copies of three size variants of the capsid protein VP1, VP2 and VP3 which differ in their N-terminus. The capsid encapsulates the genomic ssDNA. Binds to host cell heparan sulfate and uses host ITGA5-ITGB1 as coreceptor on the cell surface to provide virion attachment to target cell. This attachment induces virion internalization predominantly through clathrin-dependent endocyt
   8109..8140    +  terminator     tonB terminator: bidirectional E. coli tonB-P14 transcription terminator
   8141..8243    +  promoter       cat promoter: promoter of the E. coli cat gene encoding chloramphenicol acetyltransferase
   8244..9059    +  CDS            KanR: aminoglycoside phosphotransferase; aph(3')-Ia; confers resistance to kanamycin in bacteria or G418 (Geneticin®) in eukaryotes
   9083..9110    +  terminator     T7Te terminator: phage T7 early transcription terminator
   9122..9709    -  rep_origin     ori: high-copy-number ColE1/pMB1/pBR322/pUC origin of replication
   9731..6       -  terminator     T3Te terminator (fragment) (across the origin): phage T3 early transcription terminator
>Addgene plasmid #240122 | pIDTsmart-RC2-delVP1-VP1-588TAG | addgene full sequence | sequence record 488350 | Addgene NGS Result
CCCGTGTAAAACGACGGCCAGTTTATCTAGTCAGCTTGATTCTAGCTGATCGTGGACCGGAAGGTGAGCC
AGTGAGTTGATTGCAGTCCAGTTACGCTGGAGTCTGAGGCTCGTCCTGAATGATATGCGACCGCCGGAGG
GTTGCGTTTGAGACGGGCGACAGATCCAGTCGCGCTGCTCTCGTCGATCCGCTAGGGCGGCCGCTCTAGA
ACTAGTGGATCCCCCGGAAGATCAGAAGTTCCTATTCCGAAGTTCCTATTCTCTAGAAAGTATAGGAACT
TCTGATCTGCGCAGCCGCCATGCCGGGGTTTTACGAGATTGTGATTAAGGTCCCCAGCGACCTTGACGAG
CATCTGCCCGGCATTTCTGACAGCTTTGTGAACTGGGTGGCCGAGAAGGAATGGGAGTTGCCGCCAGATT
CTGACATGGATCTGAATCTGATTGAGCAGGCACCCCTGACCGTGGCCGAGAAGCTGCAGCGCGACTTTCT
GACGGAATGGCGCCGTGTGAGTAAGGCCCCGGAGGCCCTTTTCTTTGTGCAATTTGAGAAGGGAGAGAGC
TACTTCCACATGCACGTGCTCGTGGAAACCACCGGGGTGAAATCCATGGTTTTGGGACGTTTCCTGAGTC
AGATTCGCGAAAAACTGATTCAGAGAATTTACCGCGGGATCGAGCCGACTTTGCCAAACTGGTTCGCGGT
CACAAAGACCAGAAATGGCGCCGGAGGCGGGAACAAGGTGGTGGATGAGTGCTACATCCCCAATTACTTG
CTCCCCAAAACCCAGCCTGAGCTCCAGTGGGCGTGGACTAATATGGAACAGTATTTAAGCGCCTGTTTGA
ATCTCACGGAGCGTAAACGGTTGGTGGCGCAGCATCTGACGCACGTGTCGCAGACGCAGGAGCAGAACAA
AGAGAATCAGAATCCCAATTCTGATGCGCCGGTGATCAGATCAAAAACTTCAGCCAGGTACATGGAGCTG
GTCGGGTGGCTCGTGGACAAGGGGATTACCTCGGAGAAGCAGTGGATCCAGGAGGACCAGGCCTCATACA
TCTCCTTCAATGCGGCCTCCAACTCGCGGTCCCAAATCAAGGCTGCCTTGGACAATGCGGGAAAGATTAT
GAGCCTGACTAAAACCGCCCCCGACTACCTGGTGGGCCAGCAGCCCGTGGAGGACATTTCCAGCAATCGG
ATTTATAAAATTTTGGAACTAAACGGGTACGATCCCCAATATGCGGCTTCCGTCTTTCTGGGATGGGCCA
CGAAAAAGTTCGGCAAGAGGAACACCATCTGGCTGTTTGGGCCTGCAACTACCGGGAAGACCAACATCGC
GGAGGCCATAGCCCACACTGTGCCCTTCTACGGGTGCGTAAACTGGACCAATGAGAACTTTCCCTTCAAC
GACTGTGTCGACAAGATGGTGATCTGGTGGGAGGAGGGGAAGATGACCGCCAAGGTCGTGGAGTCGGCCA
AAGCCATTCTCGGAGGAAGCAAGGTGCGCGTGGACCAGAAATGCAAGTCCTCGGCCCAGATAGACCCGAC
TCCCGTGATCGTCACCTCCAACACCAACATGTGCGCCGTGATTGACGGGAACTCAACGACCTTCGAACAC
CAGCAGCCGTTGCAAGACCGGATGTTCAAATTTGAACTCACCCGCCGTCTGGATCATGACTTTGGGAAGG
TCACCAAGCAGGAAGTCAAAGACTTTTTCCGGTGGGCAAAGGATCACGTGGTTGAGGTGGAGCATGAATT
CTACGTCAAAAAGGGTGGAGCCAAGAAAAGACCCGCCCCCAGTGACGCAGATATAAGTGAGCCCAAACGG
GTGCGCGAGTCAGTTGCGCAGCCATCGACGTCAGACGCGGAAGCTTCGATCAACTACGCAGACAGGTACC
AAAACAAATGTTCTCGTCACGTGGGCATGAATCTGATGCTGTTTCCCTGCAGACAATGCGAGAGAATGAA
TCAGAATTCAAATATCTGCTTCACTCACGGACAGAAAGACTGTTTAGAGTGCTTTCCCGTGTCAGAATCT
CAACCCGTTTCTGTCGTCAAAAAGGCGTATCAGAAACTGTGCTACATTCATCATATCATGGGAAAGGTGC
CAGACGCTTGCACTGCCTGCGATCTGGTCAATGTGGATTTGGATGACTGCATCTTTGAACAATAAATGAT
TTAAATCAGGTCTCGCTGCCGATGGTTATCTTCCAGATTGGCTCGAGGACACTCTCTCTGAAGGAATAAG
ACAGTGGTGGAAGCTCAAACCTGGCCCACCACCACCAAAGCCCGCAGAGCGGCATAAGGACGACAGCAGG
GGTCTTGTGCTTCCTGGGTACAAGTACCTCGGACCCTTCAACGGACTCGACAAGGGAGAGCCGGTCAACG
AGGCAGACGCCGCGGCCCTCGAGCACGACAAAGCCTACGACCGGCAGCTCGACAGCGGAGACAACCCGTA
CCTCAAGTACAACCACGCCGACGCGGAGTTTCAGGAGCGCCTTAAAGAAGATACGTCTTTTGGGGGCAAC
CTCGGACGAGCAGTCTTCCAGGCGAAAAAGAGGGTTCTTGAACCTCTGGGCCTGGTTGAGGAACCTGTTA
AGACGGCTCCGGGAAAAAAGAGGCCGGTAGAGCACTCTCCTGTGGAGCCAGACTCCTCCTCGGGAACCGG
AAAGGCGGGCCAGCAGCCTGCAAGAAAAAGATTGAATTTTGGTCAGACTG
[609 nt withheld, positions 2711-3319]
TGAACAACGGGAGTCAGGCAGTAGGACGCTCTTCATTTTACTGCCTGGAGTACTTTCCTTCTCAGATGCT
GCGTACCGGAAACAACTTTACCTTCAGCTACACTTTTGAGGACGTTCCTTTCCACAGCAGCTACGCTCAC
AGCCAGAGTCTGGACCGTCTCATGAATCCTCTCATCGACCAGTACCTGTATTACTTGAGCAGAACAAACA
CTCCAAGTGGAACCACCACGCAGTCAAGGCTTCAGTTTTCTCAGGCCGGAGCGAGTGACATTCGGGACCA
GTCTAGGAACTGGCTTCCTGGACCCTGTTACCGCCAGCAGCGAGTATCAAAGACATCTGCGGATAACAAC
AACAGTGAATACTCGTGGACTGGAGCTACCAAGTACCACCTCAATGGCAGAGACTCTCTGGTGAATCCGG
GCCCGGCCATGGCAAGCCACAAGGACGATGAAGAAAAGTTTTTTCCTCAGAGCGGGGTTCTCATCTTTGG
GAAGCAAGGCTCAGAGAAAACAAATGTGGACATTGAAAAGGTCATGATTACAGACGAAGAGGAAATCAGG
ACAACCAATCCCGTGGCTACGGAGCAGTATGGTTCTGTATCTACCAACCTCCAGAGAGGCAACAGACAAG
CAGCTACCGCAGATGTCAACACACAAGGCGTTCTTCCAGGCATGGTCTGGCAGGACAGAGATGTGTACCT
TCAGGGGCCCATCTGGGCAAAGATTCCACACACGGACGGACATTTTCACCCCTCTCCCCTCATGGGTGGA
TTCGGACTTAAACACCCTCCTCCACAGATTCTCATCAAGAACACCCCGGTACCTGCGAATCCTTCGACCA
CCTTCAGTGCGGCAAAGTTTGCTTCCTTCATCACACAGTACTCCACGGGACAGGTCAGCGTGGAGATCGA
GTGGGAGCTGCAGAAGGAAAACAGCAAACGCTGGAATCCCGAAATTCAGTACACTTCCAACTACAACAAG
TCTGTTAATGTGGACTTTACTGTGGACACTAATGGCGTGTATTCAGAGCCTCGCCCCATTGGCACCAGAT
ACCTGACTCGTAATCTGTAATTGCTTGTTAATCAATAAACCGTTTAATTCGTTTCAGTTGAACTTTGGTC
TCTGCGTATTTCTTTCTTATCTAGTTTCCATGGCTACGTAGATAAGTAGCATGGCGGGTTAATCATTAAC
TACAGCCCGGGCGTTTAAACAGCGGGCGGAGGGGTGGAGTCGTGACGTGAATTACGTCATAGGGTTAGGG
AGGTCCTGTATTAGAGGTCACGTGAGTGTTTTGCGACATTTTGCGACACCATGTGGTCTCGCTGGGGGGG
GGGGCCCGAGTGAGCACGCAGGGTCTCCATTTTGAAGCGGGAGGTTTGAACGAGCGCTGGCGCGCTCACT
GGCCGTCGTTTTACAACGTCGTGACTGGGAAAACCCTGGCGTTACCCAACTTAATCGCCTTGCAGCACAT
CCCCCTTTCGCCAGCTGGCGTAATAGCGAAGAGGCCCGCACCGATCGCCCTTCCCATGCATCGGCCGCAA
ATACCTGCAGGATCCGTTTTGCGCTGCTTCGCGATGTACGGGCCAGATATACGCGTTGACATTGATTATT
GACTAGTTATTAATAGTAATCAATTACGGGGTCATTAGTTCATAGCCCATATATGGAGTTCCGCGTTACA
TAACTTACGGTAAATGGCCCGCCTGGCTGACCGCCCAACGACCCCCGCCCATTGACGTCAATAATGACGT
ATGTTCCCATAGTAACGCCAATAGGGACTTTCCATTGACGTCAATGGGTGGAGTATTTACGGTAAACTGC
CCACTTGGCAGTACATCAAGTGTATCATATGCCAAGTACGCCCCCTATTGACGTCAATGACGGTAAATGG
CCCGCCTGGCATTATGCCCAGTACATGACCTTATGGGACTTTCCTACTTGGCAGTACATCTACGTATTAG
TCATCGCTATTACCATGGTGATGCGGTTTTGGCAGTACATCAATGGGCGTGGATAGCGGTTTGACTCACG
GGGATTTCCAAGTCTCCACCCCATTGACGTCAATGGGAGTTTGTTTTGGCACCAAAATCAACGGGACTTT
CCAAAATGTCGTAACAACTCCGCCCCATTGACGCAAATGGGCGGTAGGCGTGTACGGTGGGAGGTCTATA
TAAGCAGAGCTCTCTGGCTAACTAGAGAACCCACTGCTTACTGGCTTATCGAAATTAATACGACTCACTA
TAGGGAGACCCAAGCTGGCTAGCATGGCTGCCGATGGTTATCTTCCAGATTGGCTCGAGGACACTCTCTC
TGAAGGAATAAGACAGTGGTGGAAGCTCAAACCTGGCCCACCACCACCAAAGCCCGCAGAGCGGCATAAG
GACGACAGCAGGGGTCTTGTGCTTCCTGGGTACAAGTACCTCGGACCCTTCAACGGACTCGACAAGGGAG
AGCCGGTCAACGAGGCAGACGCCGCGGCCCTCGAGCACGACAAAGCCTACGACCGGCAGCTCGACAGCGG
AGACAACCCGTACCTCAAGTACAACCACGCCGACGCGGAGTTTCAGGAGCGCCTTAAAGAAGATACGTCT
TTTGGGGGCAACCTCGGACGAGCAGTCTTCCAGGCGAAAAAGAGGGTTCTTGAACCTCTGGGCCTGGTTG
AGGAACCTGTTAAGACCGCTCCGGGAAAAAAGAGGCCGGTAGAGCACTCTCCTGTGGAGCCAGACTCCTC
CTCGGGAACCGGAAAGGCGGGCCAGCAGCCTGCAAGAAAAAGATTGAATTTTGGTCAGACTG
[64 nt withheld, positions 6112-6175]
CGGAACTAATACCCTCGCTACAGGCAGTGGCGCACCACTC
[69 nt withheld, positions 6216-6284]
CTC
[433 nt withheld, positions 6288-6720]
TGAACAACGGGAGTCAGGCAGTAGGACGCTCTTCATTTTACTGCCTGGAGTACTTTCCTTCTCAGATGCT
GCGTACCGGAAACAACTTTACCTTCAGCTACACTTTTGAGGACGTTCCTTTCCACAGCAGCTACGCTCAC
AGCCAGAGTCTGGACCGTCTCATGAATCCTCTCATCGACCAGTACCTGTATTACTTGAGCAGAACAAACA
CTCCAAGTGGAACCACCACGCAGTCAAGGCTTCAGTTTTCTCAGGCCGGAGCGAGTGACATTCGGGACCA
GTCTAGGAACTGGCTTCCTGGACCCTGTTACCGCCAGCAGCGAGTATCAAAGACATCTGCGGATAACAAC
AACAGTGAATACTCGTGGACTGGAGCTACCAAGTACCACCTCAATGGCAGAGACTCTCTGGTGAATCCGG
GCCCGGCCATGGCAAGCCACAAGGACGATGAAGAAAAGTTTTTTCCTCAGAGCGGGGTTCTCATCTTTGG
GAAGCAAGGCTCAGAGAAAACAAATGTGGACATTGAAAAGGTCATGATTACAGACGAAGAGGAAATCAGG
ACAACCAATCCCGTGGCTACGGAGCAGTATGGTTCTGTATCTACCAACCTCCAGAGAGGCAACTAGCAAG
CAGCTACCGCAGATGTCAACACACAAGGCGTTCTTCCAGGCATGGTCTGGCAGGACAGAGATGTGTACCT
TCAGGGGCCCATCTGGGCAAAGATTCCACACACGGACGGACATTTTCACCCCTCTCCCCTCATGGGTGGA
TTCGGACTTAAACACCCTCCTCCACAGATTCTCATCAAGAACACCCCGGTACCTGCGAATCCTTCGACCA
CCTTCAGTGCGGCAAAGTTTGCTTCCTTCATCACACAGTACTCCACGGGACAGGTCAGCGTGGAGATCGA
GTGGGAGCTGCAGAAGGAAAACAGCAAACGCTGGAATCCCGAAATTCAGTACACTTCCAACTACAACAAG
TCTGTTAATGTGGACTTTACTGTGGACACTAATGGCGTGTATTCAGAGCCTCGCCCCATTGGCACCAGAT
ACCTGACTCGTAATCTGTAATTGCTTGTTAATCAATAAACCGTTTAATTCGTTTCAGTTGAACTTTGGTC
TCTGCGTATTTCTTTCTTATCTAGTTTCCATGGCTACGTAGATAAGTAGCATGGCGGGTTAATCATTAAC
TACAGCCCTAGGGGTGCGAGCGGATCGAGCAGTGTCGATCACTACTGGACCGCGAGCTGTGCTGCGACCC
GTGATCTTACGGCATTATACGTATGATCGGTCCACGATCAGCTAGATTATCTAGTCAGCTTGATGTCATA
GCTGTTTCCTGAGGCTCAATACTGACCATTTAAATCATACCTGACCTCCATAGCAGAAAGTCAAAAGCCT
CCGACCGGAGGCTTTTGACTTGATCGGCACGTAAGAGGTTCCAACTTTCACCATAATGAAATAAGATCAC
TACCGGGCGTATTTTTTGAGTTATCGAGATTTTCAGGAGCTAAGGAAGCTAAAATGAGCCATATTCAACG
GGAAACGTCTTGCTTGAAGCCGCGATTAAATTCCAACATGGATGCTGATTTATATGGGTATAAATGGGCT
CGCGATAATGTCGGGCAATCAGGTGCGACAATCTATCGATTGTATGGGAAGCCCGATGCGCCAGAGTTGT
TTCTGAAACATGGCAAAGGTAGCGTTGCCAATGATGTTACAGATGAGATGGTCAGGCTAAACTGGCTGAC
GGAATTTATGCCTCTTCCGACCATCAAGCATTTTATCCGTACTCCTGATGATGCATGGTTACTCACCACT
GCGATCCCAGGGAAAACAGCATTCCAGGTATTAGAAGAATATCCTGATTCAGGTGAAAATATTGTTGATG
CGCTGGCAGTGTTCCTGCGCCGGTTGCATTCGATTCCTGTTTGTAATTGTCCTTTTAACGGCGATCGCGT
ATTTCGTCTCGCTCAGGCGCAATCACGAATGAATAACGGTTTGGTTGGTGCGAGTGATTTTGATGACGAG
CGTAATGGCTGGCCTGTTGAACAAGTCTGGAAAGAAATGCATAAACTCTTGCCATTCTCACCGGATTCAG
TCGTCACTCATGGTGATTTCTCACTTGATAACCTTATTTTTGACGAGGGGAAATTAATAGGTTGTATTGA
TGTTGGACGAGTCGGAATCGCAGACCGATACCAGGATCTTGCCATCCTATGGAACTGCCTCGGTGAGTTT
TCTCCTTCATTACAGAAACGGCTTTTTCAAAAATATGGTATTGATAATCCTGATATGAATAAATTGCAGT
TTCACTTGATGCTCGATGAGTTTTTCTAATGAGGACCTAAATGTAATCACCTGGCTCACCTTCGGGTGGG
CCTTTCTGCGTTGCTGGCGTTTTTCCATAGGCTCCGCCCCCCTGACGAGCATCACAAAAATCGATGCTCA
AGTCAGAGGTGGCGAAACCCGACAGGACTATAAAGATACCAGGCGTTTCCCCCTGGAAGCTCCCTCGTGC
GCTCTCCTGTTCCGACCCTGCCGCTTACCGGATACCTGTCCGCCTTTCTCCCTTCGGGAAGCGTGGCGCT
TTCTCATAGCTCACGCTGTAGGTATCTCAGTTCGGTGTAGGTCGTTCGCTCCAAGCTGGGCTGTGTGCAC
GAACCCCCCGTTCAGCCCGACCGCTGCGCCTTATCCGGTAACTATCGTCTTGAGTCCAACCCGGTAAGAC
ACGACTTATCGCCACTGGCAGCAGCCACTGGTAACAGGATTAGCAGAGCGAGGTATGTAGGCGGTGCTAC
AGAGTTCTTGAAGTGGTGGCCTAACTACGGCTACACTAGAAGAACAGTATTTGGTATCTGCGCTCTGCTG
AAGCCAGTTACCTCGGAAAAAGAGTTGGTAGCTCTTGATCCGGCAAACAAACCACCGCTGGTAGCGGTGG
TTTTTTTGTTTGCAAGCAGCAGATTACGCGCAGAAAAAAAGGATCTCAAGAAGATCCTTTGATTTTCTAC
CGAAGAAAGGCCCA
